>Addgene plasmid #208065 | OR51-consensus | addgene full sequence | sequence record 411190 | Addgene NGS Result
TTCATTGGTTATATAGCATAAATCAATATTGGCTATTGGCCATTGCATACGTTGTATCTATATCATAATA
TGTACATTTATATTGGCTCATGTCCAATATGACCGCCATGTTGGCATTGATTATTGACTAGTTATTAATA
GTAATCAATTACGGGGTCATTAGTTCATAGCCCATATATGGAGTTCCGCGTTACATAACTTACGGTAAAT
GGCCCGCCTGGCTGACCGCCCAACGACCCCCGCCCATTGACGTCAATAATGACGTATGTTCCCATAGTAA
CGCCAATAGGGACTTTCCATTGACGTCAATGGGTGGAGTATTTACGGTAAACTGCCCACTTGGCAGTACA
TCAAGTGTATCATATGCCAAGTCCGCCCCCTATTGACGTCAATGACGGTAAATGGCCCGCCTGGCATTAT
GCCCAGTACATGACCTTACGGGACTTTCCTACTTGGCAGTACATCTACGTATTAGTCATCGCTATTACCA
TGGTGATGCGGTTTTGGCAGTACACCAATGGGCGTGGATAGCGGTTTGACTCACGGGGATTTCCAAGTCT
CCACCCCATTGACGTCAATGGGAGTTTGTTTTGGCACCAAAATCAACGGGACTTTCCAAAATGTCGTAAT
AACCCCGCCCCGTTGACGCAAATGGGCGGTAGGCGTGTACGGTGGGAGGTCTATATAAGCAGAGCTCGTT
TAGTGAACCGTCAGATCACTAGAAGCTTTATTGCGGTAGTTTATCACAGTTAAATTGCTAACGCAGTCAG
TGCTTCTGACACAACAGTCTCGAACTTAAGCTGCAGAAGTTGGTCGTGAGGCACTGGGCAGGTAAGTATC
AAGGTTACAAGACAGGTTTAAGGAGACCAATAGAAACTGGGCTTGTCGAGACAGAGAAGACTCTTGCGTT
TCTGATAGGCACCTATTGGTCTTACTGACATCCACTTTGCCTTTCTCTCCACAGGTGTCCACTCCCAGTT
CAATTACAGCTCTTAAGGCTAGAGTACTTAATACGACTCACTATAGGCTAGCATGAATGGCACAGAAGGC
CCTAACTTCTACGTGCCCTTCTCCAATGCGACGGGTGTGGTACGCGAATTCACGCGTATGAGCATAAACA
ACTCAACGTCATCCGCGGCGACATTTCTTCTCACAGGAATACCCGGGCTTGAAGCAGCGCACATCTGGAT
CAGCATCCCTTTTTGTTTTATGTATTTGATCGCGATATTGGGCAATGGAACCATCCTCTTTATCATTAGG
ACTGAGCCGTCATTGCACGAACCCATGTACTATTTTCTGTCTATGTTGGCTGCTACGGATCTGGGTCTCA
GCTTGAGCACCCTTCCGACGGTACTTGGGATATTTTGGTTTAATGCGAGGGAAATCAGTTTTAATGCATG
CTTTGCACAGATGTTCTTCATACACGGGTTCAGTTTCATGGAGAGCAGCGTGCTCCTTGCCATGGCGTTC
GACAGGTTTGTTGCGATATGCAATCCCCTGCGCTACGCCTCTATACTCACAAATACTAGAGTGGCGAAAA
TCGGCCTTGCGATACTGACCCGGAGCTTCTTGCTCATACTTCCGCTTCCCTTTCTGTTGAAGCGACTTCC
GTATTGCCACTCTAACGTATTGAGTCACTCTTACTGCCTGCACCAGGATGTGATGAAACTGGCATGCGCC
GATATTCGATTCAACAGCATCTATGGACTGTTTGTCGTTCTGTCTACCATGGGATTGGATAGCTTGCTCA
TACTGTTCTCCTATATTCTCATACTGAAGACCGTCCTGGGAATCGCTAGTAGGGAAGAAAGGCTGAAAGC
ATTGAACACTTGCGTTAGCCACATCTGTGCGGTGCTCGTATTTTACGTCCCCATGATAGGTCTCTCACTC
GTTCATAGATTTGGTAAGCATGTGCCACCTGTTGTTCACGTACTGATGGCCAACGTGTACCTCCTCGTGC
CTCCCGTTATGAATCCCATTATATACAGCGTGAAAACAAAACAGATTCGGAAGCGCATTCTTAGACTGTT
CTCACTGAAGAAAATATAAGCGGCCGCTTCGAGCAGACATGATAAGATACATTGATGAGTTTGGACAAAC
CACAACTAGAATGCAGTGAAAAAAATGCTTTATTTGTGAAATTTGTGATGCTATTGCTTTATTTGTAACC
ATTATAAGCTGCAATAAACAAGTTAACAACAACAATTGCATTCATTTTATGTTTCAGGTTCAGGGGGAGA
TGTGGGAGGTTTTTTAAAGCAAGTAAAACCTCTACAAATGTGGTAAAATCGATAAGGATCCGGGCTGGCG
TAATAGCGAAGAGGCCCGCACCGATCGCCCTTCCCAACAGTTGCGCAGCCTGAATGGCGAATGG
[124 nt withheld, positions 2375-2498]
C
[91 nt withheld, positions 2500-2590]
A
[49 nt withheld, positions 2592-2640]
CCTTTGACGTTGGAGTCCACGTTCTTT
[37 nt withheld, positions 2668-2704]
ACCCTATCTCGGTCTATTCTTTTGATTTATAAGGGATTTTGCCGATTTCGGCCTATTGGTTAAAAAATGA
GCTGATTTAACAAAAATTTAACGCGAATTTTAACAAAATATTAACGCTTACAATTTCCTGATGCGGTATT
TTCTCCTTACGCATCTGTGCGGTATTTCACACCGCATATGGTGCACTCTCAGTACAATCTGCTCTGATGC
CGCATAGTTAAGCCAGCCCCGACACCCGCCAACACCCGCTGACGCGCCCTGACGGGCTTGTCTGCTCCCG
GCATCCGCTTACAGACAAGCTGTGACCGTCTCCGGGAGCTGCATGTGTCAGAGGTTTTCACCGTCATCAC
CGAAACGCGCGAGACGAAAGGGCCTCGTGATACGCCTATTTTTATAGGTTAATGTCATGATAATAATGGT
TTCTTAGACGTCAGGTGGCACTTTTCGGGGAAATGTGCGCGGAACCCCTATTTGTTTATTTTTCTAAATA
CATTCAAATATGTATCCGCTCATGAGACAATAACCCTGATAAATGCTTCAATAATATTGAAAAAGGAAGA
GTATGAGTATTCAACATTTCCGTGTCGCCCTTATTCCCTTTTTTGCGGCATTTTGCCTTCCTGTTTTTGC
TCACCCAGAAACGCTGGTGAAAGTAAAAGATGCTGAAGATCAGTTGGGTGCACGAGTGGGTTACATCGAA
CTGGATCTCAACAGCGGTAAGATCCTTGAGAGTTTTCGCCCCGAAGAACGTTTTCCAATGATGAGCACTT
TTAAAGTTCTGCTATGTGGCGCGGTATTATCCCGTATTGACGCCGGGCAAGAGCAACTCGGTCGCCGCAT
ACACTATTCTCAGAATGACTTGGTTGAGTACTCACCAGTCACAGAAAAGCATCTTACGGATGGCATGACA
GTAAGAGAATTATGCAGTGCTGCCATAACCATGAGTGATAACACTGCGGCCAACTTACTTCTGACAACGA
TCGGAGGACCGAAGGAGCTAACCGCTTTTTTGCACAACATGGGGGATCATGTAACTCGCCTTGATCGTTG
GGAACCGGAGCTGAATGAAGCCATACCAAACGACGAGCGTGACACCACGATGCCTGTAGCAATGGCAACA
ACGTTGCGCAAACTATTAACTGGCGAACTACTTACTCTAGCTTCCCGGCAACAATTAATAGACTGGATGG
AGGCGGATAAAGTTGCAGGACCACTTCTGCGCTCGGCCCTTCCGGCTGGCTGGTTTATTGCTGATAAATC
TGGAGCCGGTGAGCGTGGGTCTCGCGGTATCATTGCAGCACTGGGGCCAGATGGTAAGCCCTCCCGTATC
GTAGTTATCTACACGACGGGGAGTCAGGCAACTATGGATGAACGAAATAGACAGATCGCTGAGATAGGTG
CCTCACTGATTAAGCATTGGTAACTGTCAGACCAAGTTTACTCATATATACTTTAGATTGATTTAAAACT
TCATTTTTAATTTAAAAGGATCTAGGTGAAGATCCTTTTTGATAATCTCATGACCAAAATCCCTTAACGT
GAGTTTTCGTTCCACTGAGCGTCAGACCCCGTAGAAAAGATCAAAGGATCTTCTTGAGATCCTTTTTTTC
TGCGCGTAATCTGCTGCTTGCAAACAAAAAAACCACCGCTACCAGCGGTGGTTTGTTTGCCGGATCAAGA
GCTACCAACTCTTTTTCCGAAGGTAACTGGCTTCAGCAGAGCGCAGATACCAAATACTGTTCTTCTAGTG
TAGCCGTAGTTAGGCCACCACTTCAAGAACTCTGTAGCACCGCCTACATACCTCGCTCTGCTAATCCTGT
TACCAGTGGCTGCTGCCAGTGGCGATAAGTCGTGTCTTACCGGGTTGGACTCAAGACGATAGTTACCGGA
TAAGGCGCAGCGGTCGGGCTGAACGGGGGGTTCGTGCACACAGCCCAGCTTGGAGCGAACGACCTACACC
GAACTGAGATACCTACAGCGTGAGCTATGAGAAAGCGCCACGCTTCCCGAAGGGAGAAAGGCGGACAGGT
ATCCGGTAAGCGGCAGGGTCGGAACAGGAGAGCGCACGAGGGAGCTTCCAGGGGGAAACGCCTGGTATCT
TTATAGTCCTGTCGGGTTTCGCCACCTCTGACTTGAGCGTCGATTTTTGTGATGCTCGTCAGGGGGGCGG
AGCCTATGGAAAAACGCCAGCAACGCGGCCTTTTTACGGTTCCTGGCCTTTTGCTGGCCTTTTGCTCACA
TGGCTCGACAGATCTTCAATATTGGCCATTAGCCATATTA
Features (pLannotate 1.2.2; 14 found; start..end, strand, type, name):
    115..492     +  enhancer       CMV enhancer: human cytomegalovirus immediate early enhancer
    494..693     +  promoter       CMV promoter: human cytomegalovirus (CMV) immediate early promoter
    832..964     +  intron         chimeric intron: chimera between introns from human β-globin and immunoglobulin heavy chain genes
   1009..1027    +  promoter       T7 promoter: promoter for bacteriophage T7 RNA polymerase
   1117..2031    +  CDS            OR51E1: O51E1_HUMAN - Also known as GPR164, OR51E1P, OR52A3P, POGR, PSGR2. Experimental evidence at protein level: Swiss-Prot protein existence level 1. Odorant receptor. From Homo sapiens (Human).
   2073..2194    -  polyA_signal   SV40 poly(A) signal: SV40 polyadenylation signal
   2217..2285    -  CDS            large T antigen (fragment): large T antigen from SV40 (simian virus 40)
   2304..2371    +  CDS            lacZα (fragment): LacZα fragment of β-galactosidase; lacZ fragment
   2375..2803    +  rep_origin     f1 ori (sequence partly withheld): f1 bacteriophage origin of replication; arrow indicates direction of (+) strand synthesis
   2831..2930    -  misc_feature   bom (fragment): basis of mobility region from pBR322
   3032..3067    -  CDS            rop (fragment): Rop protein, which maintains plasmids at low copy number; rop
   3162..3266    +  promoter       AmpR promoter: bla
   3267..4127    +  CDS            AmpR: β-lactamase; bla; confers resistance to ampicillin, carbenicillin, and related antibiotics
   4298..4886    +  rep_origin     ori: high-copy-number ColE1/pMB1/pBR322/pUC origin of replication
