[The description below was written by a language model from this plasmid's Addgene catalogue record and pLannotate feature annotations shown in this document.]
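Description:
OR51-consensus is a mammalian expression plasmid built on the Promega pCI backbone, carrying a synthetic odorant receptor (also called consOR51) whose sequence was engineered as a consensus of human OR51 family members. The roughly 1 kb insert sits between MluI and NotI sites, both retained, and is fused at its N terminus to a rhodopsin tag, an epitope commonly added to odorant receptors to aid and detect their cell-surface expression. Automated annotation labels the coding region as human OR51E1, which reflects its similarity to that family member rather than its identity; the catalogue lists the insert as synthetic.

Transcription is driven by the human cytomegalovirus immediate-early enhancer and promoter, followed by pCI's chimeric β-globin/immunoglobulin heavy chain intron, which generally improves expression of cDNA inserts, and is terminated by an SV40 polyadenylation signal. A T7 promoter upstream of the coding sequence allows in vitro transcription. For propagation in E. coli, the plasmid carries a high-copy ColE1/pUC-type origin and a β-lactamase gene conferring ampicillin resistance, and an f1 origin permits single-stranded DNA production. The short large T antigen, lacZα, bom and rop fragments in the feature table are backbone remnants without evident function. No mammalian selection marker is annotated, so the construct appears suited to transient transfection. The sequenced record (4,984 nt) is slightly shorter than the listed total size of 5,023 bp.

The associated study concerns the structural instability and divergence from conserved residues that cause intracellular retention of mammalian odorant receptors. This suggests the consensus receptor is intended for examining receptor trafficking and expression in heterologous cells.
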