Addgene plasmid #208065: OR51-consensus
Purpose: Consensus OR51 engineered from human OR51 family members
Depositing lab: Hiroaki Matsunami. Depositing organization: Duke University. Publication: Structural instability and divergence from conserved residues underlie intracellular retention of mammalian odorant receptors. Ikegami K, de March CA, Nagai MH, Ghosh S, Do M, Sharma R, Bruguera ES, Lu YE, Fukutani Y, Vaidehi N, Yohda M, Matsunami H. Proc Natl Acad Sci U S A. 2020 Feb 11;117(6):2957-2967. doi: 10.1073/pnas.1915520117. Epub 2020 Jan 23. PubMed 31974307.
Backbone
  Vector backbone: pCI
  Backbone manufacturer: Promega
  Backbone size w/o insert (bp): 4006
  Total vector size (bp): 5023
  Modifications to backbone: Rhodopsin tag at N terminus
  Vector type: Mammalian Expression
Growth in bacteria
  Bacterial resistance: Ampicillin, 100 μg/mL
  Growth temperature: 37°C
  Growth strain: DH5alpha
  Copy number: High Copy
Gene/Insert
  Gene/Insert name: OR51-consensus (alt name: consOR51)
  Species: Synthetic
  Insert size (bp): 1017
  Promoter: CMV
  Tag / fusion protein: Rhodopsin tag (N terminal on insert)
  Cloning method: Restriction Enzyme; 5′ cloning site MluI (not destroyed); 3′ cloning site NotI (not destroyed)
  Sequencing primers: 5′ CTCCACAGGTGTCCACTC; 3′ CACTGCATTCTAGTTGTGG
Terms and licenses: Academic/Nonprofit Terms; Industry Terms: Not Available to Industry
How to cite: OR51-consensus was a gift from Hiroaki Matsunami (Addgene plasmid # 208065 ; http://n2t.net/addgene:208065 ; RRID:Addgene_208065)
