>Addgene plasmid #208065 | OR51-consensus | depositor partial sequence | sequence record 406154 | Rhodopsin-tagged OR51-consensus ORF
ATGAATGGCACAGAAGGCCCTAACTTCTACGTGCCCTTCTCCAATGCGACGGGTGTGGTACGCGAATTCA
CGCGTATGAGCATAAACAACTCAACGTCATCCGCGGCGACATTTCTTCTCACAGGAATACCCGGGCTTGA
AGCAGCGCACATCTGGATCAGCATCCCTTTTTGTTTTATGTATTTGATCGCGATATTGGGCAATGGAACC
ATCCTCTTTATCATTAGGACTGAGCCGTCATTGCACGAACCCATGTACTATTTTCTGTCTATGTTGGCTG
CTACGGATCTGGGTCTCAGCTTGAGCACCCTTCCGACGGTACTTGGGATATTTTGGTTTAATGCGAGGGA
AATCAGTTTTAATGCATGCTTTGCACAGATGTTCTTCATACACGGGTTCAGTTTCATGGAGAGCAGCGTG
CTCCTTGCCATGGCGTTCGACAGGTTTGTTGCGATATGCAATCCCCTGCGCTACGCCTCTATACTCACAA
ATACTAGAGTGGCGAAAATCGGCCTTGCGATACTGACCCGGAGCTTCTTGCTCATACTTCCGCTTCCCTT
TCTGTTGAAGCGACTTCCGTATTGCCACTCTAACGTATTGAGTCACTCTTACTGCCTGCACCAGGATGTG
ATGAAACTGGCATGCGCCGATATTCGATTCAACAGCATCTATGGACTGTTTGTCGTTCTGTCTACCATGG
GATTGGATAGCTTGCTCATACTGTTCTCCTATATTCTCATACTGAAGACCGTCCTGGGAATCGCTAGTAG
GGAAGAAAGGCTGAAAGCATTGAACACTTGCGTTAGCCACATCTGTGCGGTGCTCGTATTTTACGTCCCC
ATGATAGGTCTCTCACTCGTTCATAGATTTGGTAAGCATGTGCCACCTGTTGTTCACGTACTGATGGCCA
ACGTGTACCTCCTCGTGCCTCCCGTTATGAATCCCATTATATACAGCGTGAAAACAAAACAGATTCGGAA
GCGCATTCTTAGACTGTTCTCACTGAAGAAAATATAA
